>Addgene plasmid #113670 | pCDB326 | addgene full sequence | sequence record 221698 | Addgene NGS Result
AAGGAATGGTGCATGCAAGGAGATGGCGCCCAACAGTCCCCCGGCCACGGGGCCTGCCACCATACCCACG
CCGAAACAAGCGCTCATGAGCCCGAAGTGGCGAGCCCGATCTTCCCCATCGGTGATGTCGGCGATATAGG
CGCCAGCAACCGCACCTGTGGCGCCGGTGATGCCGGCCACGATGCGTCCGGCGTAGAGGATCGAGATCTC
GATCCCGCGAAATTAATACGACTCACTATAGGGGAATTGTGAGCGGATAACAATTCCCCTCTAGAAATAA
TTTTGTTTAACTTTAAGAAGGAGATATACCATGGGCCACCATCACCATCACCACGGTTCTCTGGTTCCGG
AGCTGAATGAAAAGGACGACGACCAGGTTCAGAAAGCGCTCAACTCTCGCGAAAACACTCAACTGATGAA
TCGCGACAACATCGAAATCACCGTTCGTGACTTTAAAACCCTGGAACCGCGTCGCTGGCTCAACGACACC
ATCATCGAGTTTTTCATGAAGTACATCGAGAAGTCTACCCCGAATACCGTTGCGTTCAACTCCTTCTTTT
ACACCAACCTGTCTGAACGTGGTTACCAGGGTGTTCGTCGTTGGATGAAACGCAAGAAGACCCAGATCGA
CAAACTGGACAAAATCTTCACCCCAATTAACCTCAACCAGTCTCACTGGGCTCTCGGCATCATTGACCTC
AAGAAAAAGACCATTGGCTACGTTGACTCCCTCTCTAACGGTCCGAATGACGATTCTAAGCGTATTCTGA
CTGACCTGCAGAAGTACGTGCGTGAAGAGTCCAAGCACACTATCGGTGAGGACTTCGACCTGCGTCATCT
GGACTGCCCGCAACAGCCAAACGGTTACGACTGCGGTATCTACGTTTGCATGAATACCCTGTACGGTTCT
GCGGACGCGCCACTCGACTTTGACCAGAAAGACGCGGAACGTATGCGTCGTTTTATTGCGCATCTGATCC
TGACCGACGCTCTGAAACTCGAGCACCACCACCACCACCACTGAGATCCGGCTGCTAACAAAGCCCGAAA
GGAAGCTGAGTTGGCTGCTGCCACCGCTGAGCAATAACTAGCATAACCCCTTGGGGCCTCTAAACGGGTC
TTGAGGGGTTTTTTGCTGAAAGGAGGAACTATATCCGGATTGGCGAATGGG
[124 nt withheld, positions 1172-1295]
C
[91 nt withheld, positions 1297-1387]
A
[49 nt withheld, positions 1389-1437]
CCTTTGACGTTGGAGTCCACGTTCTTTAATAGGACCCAACACCGTGCGTTTTATTCTGTCTTTTTATTGC
CGTCATAGCGCGGGTTCCTTCCGGTATTGTCTCCTTCCGTGTTTCAGTTAGCCTCCCCCTAGGGTGGGCG
AAGAACTCCAGCATGAGATCCCCGCGCTGGAGGATCATCCAGCCGGCGTCCCGGAAAACGATTCCGAAGC
CCAACCTTTCATAGAAGGCGGCGGTGGAATCGAAATCTCGTGATGGCAGGTTGGGCGTCGCTTGGTCGGT
CATTTCGAACCCCAGAGTCCCGCTCAGAAGAACTCGTCAAGAAGGCGATAGAAGGCGATGCGCTGCGAAT
CGGGAGCGGCGATACCGTAAAGCACGAGGAAGCGGTCAGCCCATTCGCCGCCAAGCTCTTCAGCAATATC
ACGGGTAGCCAACGCTATGTCCTGATAGCGGTCCGCCACACCCAGCCGGCCACAGTCGATGAATCCAGAA
AAGCGGCCATTTTCCACCATGATATTCGGCAAGCAGGCATCGCCATGGGTCACGACGAGATCCTCGCCGT
CGGGCATGCTCGCCTTGAGCCTGGCGAACAGTTCGGCTGGCGCGAGCCCCTGATGCTCTTCGTCCAGATC
ATCCTGATCGACAAGACCGGCTTCCATCCGAGTACGTGCTCGCTCGATGCGATGTTTCGCTTGGTGGTCG
AATGGGCAGGTAGCCGGATCAAGCGTATGCAGCCGCCGCATTGCATCAGCCATGATGGATACTTTCTCGG
CAGGAGCAAGGTGAGATGACAGGAGATCCTGCCCCGGCACTTCGCCCAATAGCAGCCAGTCCCTTCCCGC
TTCAGTGACAACGTCGAGCACAGCTGCGCAAGGAACGCCCGTCGTGGCCAGCCACGATAGCCGCGCTGCC
TCGTCTTGCAGTTCATTCAGGGCACCGGACAGGTCGGTCTTGACAAAAAGAACCGGGCGCCCCTGCGCTG
ACAGCCGGAACACGGCGGCATCAGAGCAGCCGATTGTCTGTTGTGCCCAGTCATAGCCGAATAGCCTCTC
CACCCAAGCGGCCGGAGAACCTGCGTGCAATCCATCTTGTTCAATCATGCGAAACGATCCTCATCCTGTC
TCTTGATCGATCTTTGCAAAAGCCTAGGCCTCCAAAAAAGCCTCCTCACTACTTCTGGAATAGCTCAGAG
GCCGAGGCGGCCTCGGCCTCTGCATAAATAAAAAAAATTAGTCAGCCATGGGGCGGAGAATGGGCGGAAC
TGGGCGGAGTTAGGGGCGGGATGGGCGGAGTTAGGGGCGGGACTATGGTTGCTGACTAATTGAGATGCAT
GCTTTGCATACTTCTGCCTGCTGGGGAGCCTGGGGACTTTCCACACCTGGTTGCTGACTAATTGAGATGC
ATGCTTTGCATACTTCTGCCTGCTGGGGAGCCTGGGGACTTTCCACACCCTAACTGACACACATTCCACA
GCTGGTTCTTTCCGCCTCAGGACTCTTCCTTTTTCAATATTATTGAAGCATTTATCAGGGTTATTGTCTC
ATGAGCGGATACATATTTGAATGTATTTAGAAAAATAAACAAATAGGGGTTCCGCGCACATTTCCCCGAA
AAGTGCCACCTG
[124 nt withheld, positions 3060-3183]
C
[91 nt withheld, positions 3185-3275]
A
[49 nt withheld, positions 3277-3325]
CCTTTGACGTTGGAGTCCACGTTCTTT
[37 nt withheld, positions 3353-3389]
ACCCTATCTCGGTCTATTCTTTTGATTTATAAGGGATTTTGCCGATTTCGGCCTATTGGTTAAAAAATGA
GCTGATTTAACAAAAATTTAACGCGAATTTTAACAAAATATTAACGCTTACAATTTAGGTGGCACTTTTC
GGGGAAATGTGCGCGGAACCCCTATTTGTTTATTTTTCTAAATACATTCAAATATGTATCCGCTCATGAA
TTAATTCTTAGAAAAACTCATCGAGCATCAAATGAAACTGCAATTTATTCATATCAGGATTATCAATACC
ATATTTTTGAAAAAGCCGTTTCTGTAATGAAGGAGAAAACTCACCGAGGCAGTTCCATAGGATGGCAAGA
TCCTGGTATCGGTCTGCGATTCCGACTCGTCCAACATCAATACAACCTATTAATTTCCCCTCGTCAAAAA
TAAGGTTATCAAGTGAGAAATCACCATGAGTGACGACTGAATCCGGTGAGAATGGCAAAAGTTTATGCAT
TTCTTTCCAGACTTGTTCAACAGGCCAGCCATTACGCTCGTCATCAAAATCACTCGCATCAACCAAACCG
TTATTCATTCGTGATTGCGCCTGAGCGAGACGAAATACGCGATCGCTGTTAAAAGGACAATTACAAACAG
GAATCGAATGCAACCGGCGCAGGAACACTGCCAGCGCATCAACAATATTTTCACCTGAATCAGGATATTC
TTCTAATACCTGGAATGCTGTTTTCCCGGGGATCGCAGTGGTGAGTAACCATGCATCATCAGGAGTACGG
ATAAAATGCTTGATGGTCGGAAGAGGCATAAATTCCGTCAGCCAGTTTAGTCTGACCATCTCATCTGTAA
CATCATTGGCAACGCTACCTTTGCCATGTTTCAGAAACAACTCTGGCGCATCGGGCTTCCCATACAATCG
ATAGATTGTCGCACCTGATTGCCCGACATTATCGCGAGCCCATTTATACCCATATAAATCAGCATCCATG
TTGGAATTTAATCGCGGCCTAGAGCAAGACGTTTCCCGTTGAATATGGCTCATAACACCCCTTGTATTAC
TGTTTATGTAAGCAGACAGTTTTATTGTTCATGACCAAAATCCCTTAACGTGAGTTTTCGTTCCACTGAG
CGTCAGACCCCGTAGAAAAGATCAAAGGATCTTCTTGAGATCCTTTTTTTCTGCGCGTAATCTGCTGCTT
GCAAACAAAAAAACCACCGCTACCAGCGGTGGTTTGTTTGCCGGATCAAGAGCTACCAACTCTTTTTCCG
AAGGTAACTGGCTTCAGCAGAGCGCAGATACCAAATACTGTCCTTCTAGTGTAGCCGTAGTTAGGCCACC
ACTTCAAGAACTCTGTAGCACCGCCTACATACCTCGCTCTGCTAATCCTGTTACCAGTGGCTGCTGCCAG
TGGCGATAAGTCGTGTCTTACCGGGTTGGACTCAAGACGATAGTTACCGGATAAGGCGCAGCGGTCGGGC
TGAACGGGGGGTTCGTGCACACAGCCCAGCTTGGAGCGAACGACCTACACCGAACTGAGATACCTACAGC
GTGAGCTATGAGAAAGCGCCACGCTTCCCGAAGGGAGAAAGGCGGACAGGTATCCGGTAAGCGGCAGGGT
CGGAACAGGAGAGCGCACGAGGGAGCTTCCAGGGGGAAACGCCTGGTATCTTTATAGTCCTGTCGGGTTT
CGCCACCTCTGACTTGAGCGTCGATTTTTGTGATGCTCGTCAGGGGGGCGGAGCCTATGGAAAAACGCCA
GCAACGCGGCCTTTTTACGGTTCCTGGCCTTTTGCTGGCCTTTTGCTCACATGTTCTTTCCTGCGTTATC
CCCTGATTCTGTGGATAACCGTATTACCGCCTTTGAGTGAGCTGATACCGCTCGCCGCAGCCGAACGACC
GAGCGCAGCGAGTCAGTGAGCGAGGAAGCGGAAGAGCGCCTGATGCGGTATTTTCTCCTTACGCATCTGT
GCGGTATTTCACACCGCAATGGTGCACTCTCAGTACAATCTGCTCTGATGCCGCATAGTTAAGCCAGTAT
ACACTCCGCTATCGCTACGTGACTGGGTCATGGCTGCGCCCCGACACCCGCCAACACCCGCTGACGCGCC
CTGACGGGCTTGTCTGCTCCCGGCATCCGCTTACAGACAAGCTGTGACCGTCTCCGGGAGCTGCATGTGT
CAGAGGTTTTCACCGTCATCACCGAAACGCGCGAGGCAGCTGCGGTAAAGCTCATCAGCGTGGTCGTGAA
GCGATTCACAGATGTCTGCCTGTTCATCCGCGTCCAGCTCGTTGAGTTTCTCCAGAAGCGTTAATGTCTG
GCTTCTGATAAAGCGGGCCATGTTAAGGGCGGTTTTTTCCTGTTTGGTCACTGATGCCTCCGTGTAAGGG
GGATTTCTGTTCATGGGGGTAATGATACCGATGAAACGAGAGAGGATGCTCACGATACGGGTTACTGATG
ATGAACATGCCCGGTTACTGGAACGTTGTGAGGGTAAACAACTGGCGGTATGGATGCGGCGGGACCAGAG
AAAAATCACTCAGGGTCAATGCCAGCGCTTCGTTAATACAGATGTAGGTGTTCCACAGGGTAGCCAGCAG
CATCCTGCGATGCAGATCCGGAACATAATGGTGCAGGGCGCTGACTTCCGCGTTTCCAGACTTTACGAAA
CACGGAAACCGAAGACCATTCATGTTGTTGCTCAGGTCGCAGACGTTTTGCAGCAGCAGTCGCTTCACGT
TCGCTCGCGTATCGGTGATTCATTCTGCTAACCAGTAAGGCAACCCCGCCAGCCTAGCCGGGTCCTCAAC
GACAGGAGCACGATCATGCGCACCCGTGGGGCCGCCATGCCGGCGATAATGGCCTGCTTCTCGCCGAAAC
GTTTGGTGGCGGGACCAGTGACGAAGGCTTGAGCGAGGGCGTGCAAGATTCCGAATACCGCAAGCGACAG
GCCGATCATCGTCGCGCTCCAGCGAAAGCGGTCCTCGCCGAAAATGACCCAGAGCGCTGCCGGCACCTGT
CCTACGAGTTGCATGATAAAGAAGACAGTCATAAGTGCGGCGACGATAGTCATGCCCCGCGCCCACCGGA
AGGAGCTGACTGGGTTGAAGGCTCTCAAGGGCATCGGTCGAGATCCCGGTGCCTAATGAGTGAGCTAACT
TACATTAATTGCGTTGCGCTCACTGCCCGCTTTCCAGTCGGGAAACCTGTCGTGCCAGCTGCATTAATGA
ATCGGCCAACGCGCGGGGAGAGGCGGTTTGCGTATTGGGCGCCAGGGTGGTTTTTCTTTTCACCAGTGAG
ACGGGCAACAGCTGATTGCCCTTCACCGCCTGGCCCTGAGAGAGTTGCAGCAAGCGGTCCACGCTGGTTT
GCCCCAGCAGGCGAAAATCCTGTTTGATGGTGGTTAACGGCGGGATATAACATGAGCTGTCTTCGGTATC
GTCGTATCCCACTACCGAGATATCCGCACCAACGCGCAGCCCGGACTCGGTAATGGCGCGCATTGCGCCC
AGCGCCATCTGATCGTTGGCAACCAGCATCGCAGTGGGAACGATGCCCTCATTCAGCATTTGCATGGTTT
GTTGAAAACCGGACATGGCACTCCAGTCGCCTTCCCGTTCCGCTATCGGCTGAATTTGATTGCGAGTGAG
ATATTTATGCCAGCCAGCCAGACGCAGACGCGCCGAGACAGAACTTAATGGGCCCGCTAACAGCGCGATT
TGCTGGTGACCCAATGCGACCAGATGCTCCACGCCCAGTCGCGTACCGTCTTCATGGGAGAAAATAATAC
TGTTGATGGGTGTCTGGTCAGAGACATCAAGAAATAACGCCGGAACATTAGTGCAGGCAGCTTCCACAGC
AATGGCATCCTGGTCATCCAGCGGATAGTTAATGATCAGCCCACTGACGCGTTGCGCGAGAAGATTGTGC
ACCGCCGCTTTACAGGCTTCGACGCCGCTTCGTTCTACCATCGACACCACCACGCTGGCACCCAGTTGAT
CGGCGCGAGATTTAATCGCCGCGACAATTTGCGACGGCGCGTGCAGGGCCAGACTGGAGGTGGCAACGCC
AATCAGCAACGACTGTTTGCCCGCCAGTTGTTGTGCCACGCGGTTGGGAATGTAATTCAGCTCCGCCATC
GCCGCTTCCACTTTTTCCCGCGTTTTCGCAGAAACGTGGCTGGCCTGGTTCACCACGCGGGAAACGGTCT
GATAAGAGACACCGGCATACTCTGCGACATCGTATAACGTTACTGGTTTCACATTCACCACCCTGAATTG
ACTCTCTTCCGGGCGCTATCATGCCATACCGCGAAAGGTTTTGCGCCATTCGATGGTGTCCGGGATCTCG
ACGCTCTCCCTTATGCGACTCCTGCATTAGGAAGCAGCCCAGTAGTAGGTTGAGGCCGTTGAGCACCGCC
GCCGC
Features (pLannotate 1.2.2; 26 found; start..end, strand, type, name):
    224..242     +  promoter       T7 promoter: promoter for bacteriophage T7 RNA polymerase
    243..267     +  protein_bind   lac operator: The lac repressor binds to the lac operator to inhibit transcription in E. coli. This inhibition can be relieved by adding lactose or isopropyl-β-D-thiogalactopyranoside (IPTG). lac repressor encoded by lacI
    282..304     +  RBS            RBS: efficient ribosome binding site from bacteriophage T7 gene 10 (Olins and Rangwala, 1989)
    317..333     +  CDS            6xHis (fragment): 6xHis affinity tag
    341..997     +  CDS            ULP1 (fragment): ULP1_YEAST - Experimental evidence at protein level: Swiss-Prot protein existence level 1. Protease that catalyzes two essential functions in the SUMO pathway: processing of full-length SMT3 to its mature form and deconjugation of SMT3 from targeted proteins. Has an essential role in the G2/M phase of the cell cycle. From Saccharomyces cerevisiae (strain ATCC 204508 / S288c) (Baker's yeast).
   1004..1021    +  CDS            9xHis (fragment): 9xHis affinity tag
   1031..1080    +  CDS            SET1 (fragment): solubility-enhancement tag derived from T7 phage gene 10B
   1088..1135    +  terminator     T7 terminator: transcription terminator for bacteriophage T7 RNA polymerase
   1172..1469    +  rep_origin     f1 ori (fragment) (sequence partly withheld): f1 bacteriophage origin of replication; arrow indicates direction of (+) strand synthesis
   1470..1509    -  polyA_signal   HSV TK poly(A) signal (fragment): herpes simplex virus thymidine kinase polyadenylation signal (Cole and Stacy, 1985)
   1568..1720    -  CDS            ble (fragment): BLE_KLEPN - Experimental evidence at protein level: Swiss-Prot protein existence level 1. Binding protein with a strong affinity to the bleomycin family of antibiotics. Binds to CL990; an antimitotic-antibiotic compound. From Klebsiella pneumoniae.
   1741..2535    -  CDS            NeoR/KanR: aminoglycoside phosphotransferase from Tn5; aph(3')-II (or nptII); confers resistance to neomycin, kanamycin, and G418 (Geneticin®)
   2570..2927    -  promoter       SV40 promoter: SV40 enhancer and early promoter
   2929..3033    -  promoter       AmpR promoter: bla
   3060..3488    +  rep_origin     f1 ori (sequence partly withheld): f1 bacteriophage origin of replication; arrow indicates direction of (+) strand synthesis
   3541..3598    +  promoter       AmpR promoter (fragment): bla
   3607..4422    -  CDS            KanR: aminoglycoside phosphotransferase; aph(3')-Ia; confers resistance to kanamycin in bacteria or G418 (Geneticin®) in eukaryotes
   4544..5132    +  rep_origin     ori: high-copy-number ColE1/pMB1/pBR322/pUC origin of replication
   5318..5457    -  misc_feature   bom: basis of mobility region from pBR322
   5559..5750    -  CDS            rop: Rop protein, which maintains plasmids at low copy number; rop
   5767..6147    +  CDS            YPB1_ECOLX: Protein predicted: Swiss-Prot protein existence level 4. From Escherichia coli.
   6219..6510    -  CDS            TcR (fragment): tetracycline efflux protein; tet; confers resistance to tetracycline
   6525..6546    -  protein_bind   CAP binding site: CAP binding activates transcription in the presence of cAMP. E. coli catabolite activator protein
   6559..7641    -  CDS            lacI: lac repressor; lacI; The lac repressor binds to the lac operator to inhibit transcription in E. coli. This inhibition can be relieved by adding lactose or isopropyl-β-D-thiogalactopyranoside (IPTG).
   7642..7719    -  promoter       lacI promoter: lacI
   7727..202     -  CDS            TcR (fragment) (across the origin): tetracycline efflux protein; tet; confers resistance to tetracycline
