[The description below was written by a language model from this plasmid's Addgene catalogue record and pLannotate feature annotations shown in this document.]
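Description:
pCDB326 is a bacterial expression plasmid built on the Novagen pET29b backbone for producing Ulp1_R2, an engineered variant of the Saccharomyces cerevisiae SUMO protease Ulp1, in Escherichia coli. The 714 bp insert, cloned between NcoI and XhoI sites that both remain intact, is described as carrying solubility-enhancing mutations. The feature table matches it to a fragment of yeast ULP1, the protease that matures the SUMO homologue Smt3 and removes it from conjugated proteins. Transcription is driven by a T7 promoter with an adjacent lac operator, followed by the phage T7 gene 10 ribosome binding site and closed by a T7 terminator. A plasmid-borne lacI gene supplies repressor, so expression is IPTG-inducible in hosts that provide T7 RNA polymerase. The protein carries a 6xHis tag at the N terminus from the insert and a second His tag at the C terminus from the backbone, allowing metal-affinity purification.

Propagation relies on a ColE1/pMB1-type origin with the pBR322 bom and rop elements, and selection is with kanamycin through an aph(3')-Ia KanR gene; the catalogue lists the plasmid as high copy. The sequenced record is 7,804 nt and contains elements beyond a standard pET29b layout: a second Tn5-derived NeoR/KanR gene under SV40 and AmpR promoters, a ble fragment, an HSV TK poly(A) fragment and a duplicated f1 origin. The record does not explain this extra segment. Short hits such as the SET1 and TcR fragments appear to be backbone remnants. The purified enzyme would typically be used to cleave SUMO fusion tags from recombinant proteins, consistent with the associated work on enhanced SUMO proteases.
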