Addgene plasmid #113670: pCDB326
Purpose: expresses Ulp1_R2 in Escherichia coli
Depositing lab: Christopher Bahl. Depositing organization: University of Washington. Publication: Discovery and engineering of enhanced SUMO protease enzymes. Lau YK, Baytshtok V, Howard TA, Fiala BM, Johnson JM, Carter LP, Baker D, Lima CD, Bahl CD. J Biol Chem. 2018 Aug 24;293(34):13224-13233. doi: 10.1074/jbc.RA118.004146. Epub 2018 Jul 5. PubMed 29976752.
Backbone
  Vector backbone: pET29b
  Backbone manufacturer: Novagen
  Vector type: Bacterial Expression
Growth in bacteria
  Bacterial resistance: Kanamycin, 50 μg/mL
  Growth temperature: 37°C
  Growth strain: DH5alpha
  Copy number: High Copy
Gene/Insert
  Gene/Insert name: Ulp1_R2
  Species: S. cerevisiae (budding yeast)
  Insert size (bp): 714
  Mutation: contains solubility enhancing mutations
  Promoter: T7
  Tag / fusion protein: 6-His (N terminal on insert); 6-His (C terminal on backbone)
  Cloning method: Restriction Enzyme; 5′ cloning site NcoI (not destroyed); 3′ cloning site XhoI (not destroyed)
  Sequencing primers: 5′ TAATACGACTCACTATAGGG; 3′ GCTAGTTATTGCTCAGCGG
Terms and licenses: Academic/Nonprofit Terms; Industry Terms: Not Available to Industry
How to cite: pCDB326 was a gift from Christopher Bahl (Addgene plasmid # 113670 ; http://n2t.net/addgene:113670 ; RRID:Addgene_113670)
