>Addgene plasmid #113670 | pCDB326 | depositor partial sequence | sequence record 214596 | coding sequence
ATGGGCCACCATCACCATCACCACGGTTCTCTGGTTCCGGAGCTGAATGAAAAGGACGACGACCAGGTTC
AGAAAGCGCTCAACTCTCGCGAAAACACTCAACTGATGAATCGCGACAACATCGAAATCACCGTTCGTGA
CTTTAAAACCCTGGAACCGCGTCGCTGGCTCAACGACACCATCATCGAGTTTTTCATGAAGTACATCGAG
AAGTCTACCCCGAATACCGTTGCGTTCAACTCCTTCTTTTACACCAACCTGTCTGAACGTGGTTACCAGG
GTGTTCGTCGTTGGATGAAACGCAAGAAGACCCAGATCGACAAACTGGACAAAATCTTCACCCCAATTAA
CCTCAACCAGTCTCACTGGGCTCTCGGCATCATTGACCTCAAGAAAAAGACCATTGGCTACGTTGACTCC
CTCTCTAACGGTCCGAATGACGATTCTAAGCGTATTCTGACTGACCTGCAGAAGTACGTGCGTGAAGAGT
CCAAGCACACTATCGGTGAGGACTTCGACCTGCGTCATCTGGACTGCCCGCAACAGCCAAACGGTTACGA
CTGCGGTATCTACGTTTGCATGAATACCCTGTACGGTTCTGCGGACGCGCCACTCGACTTTGACCAGAAA
GACGCGGAACGTATGCGTCGTTTTATTGCGCATCTGATCCTGACCGACGCTCTGAAACTCGAGCACCACC
ACCACCACCACTGA
